>Addgene plasmid #169378 | pmCellFree_KA1_SARS-COV-2_NSP3 | depositor full sequence | sequence record 328427 | Full Sequence
CTCTCCTGCATCTTTTAATCAAATCCCAAGATGTGTATAAACGCGCCGGTATGTACAGGAAGAGGTTTAT
ACTAAACTGTTACATTGCAAACGTGGTTTCGTGTGCCAAGTGTGAAAACCGATGTTTAATCAAGGCTCTG
ACGCATTTCTACAACCACGACTCCAAGTGTGTGGGTGAAGTCATGCATCTTTTAATCAAATCCCAAGATG
TGTATAAACCACCAAACTGCCAAAAAATGAAAACTGTCGACAAGCTCTGTCCGTTTGCTGGCAACTGCAA
GGGTCTCAATCCTATTTGTAATTATTGAATAATAAAACAATTATAAATGTCAAATTTGTTTTTTATTAAC
GATACAAACCAAACGCAACAAGAACATTTGTAGTATTATCTATAATTGAAAACGCGTAGTTATAATCGCT
GAGGTAATATTTAAAATCATTTTCAAATGATTCACAGTTAATTTGCGACAATATAATTTTATTTTCACAT
AAACTAGACGCCTTGTCGTCTTCTTCTTCGTATTCCTTCTCTTTTTCATTTTTCTCTTCATAAAAATTAA
CATAGTTATTATCGTATCCATATATGTATCTATCGTATAGAGTAAATTTTTTGTTGTCATAAATATATAT
GTCTTTTTTAATGGGGTGTATAGTACCGCTGCGCATAGTTTTTCTGTAATTTACAACAGTGCTATTTTCT
GGTAGTTCTTCGGAGTGTGTTGCTTTAATTATTAAATTTATATAATCAATGAATTTGGGATCGTCGGTTT
TGTACAATATGTTGCCGGCATAGTACGCAGCTTCTTCTAGTTCAATTACACCATTTTTTAGCAGCACCGG
ATTAACATAACTTTCCAAAATGTTGTACGAACCGTTAAACAAAAACAGTTCACCTCCCTTTTCTATACTA
TTGTCTGCGAGCAGTTGTTTGTTGTTAAAAATAACAGCCATTGTAATGAGACGCACAAACTAATATCACA
AACTGGAAATGTCTATCAATATATAGTTGCTGATGGCCGGCCGTAATGAGACGCACAAACTAATATCACA
AACTGGAAATGTCTATCAATATATAGTTGCTCTAGTTATTAATAGTAATCAATTACGGGGTCATTAGTTC
ATAGCCCATATATGGAGTTCCGCGTTACATAACTTACGGTAAATGGCCCGCCTGGCTGACCGCCCAACGA
CCCCCGCCCATTGACGTCAATAATGACGTATGTTCCCATAGTAACGCCAATAGGGACTTTCCATTGACGT
CAATGGGTGGAGTATTTACGGTAAACTGCCCACTTGGCAGTACATCAAGTGTATCATATGCCAAGTACGC
CCCCTATTGACGTCAATGACGGTAAATGGCCCGCCTGGCATTATGCCCAGTACATGACCTTATGGGACTT
TCCTACTTGGCAGTACATCTACGTATTAGTCATCGCTATTACCATGCATGGTCGAGGTGAGCCCCACGTT
CTGCTTCACTCTCCCCATCTCCCCCCCCTCCCCACCCCCAATTTTGTATTTATTTATTTTTTAATTATTT
TGTGCAGCGATGGGGGCGGGGGGGGGGGGGGGGCGCGCGCCAGGCGGGGCGGGGCGGGGCGAGGGGCGGG
GCGGGGCGAGGCGGAGAGGTGCGGCGGCAGCCAATCAGAGCGGCGCGCTCCGAAAGTTTCCTTTTATGGC
GAGGCGGCGGCGGCGGCGGCCCTATAAAAAGCGAAGCGCGCGGCGGGCGGGAGTCGCTGCGCGCTGCCTT
CGCCCCGTGCCCCGCTCCGCCGCCGCCTCGCGCCGCCCGCCCCGGCTCTGACTGACCGCGTTACTCCCAC
AGGTGAGCGGGCGGGACGGCCCTTCTCCTTCGGGCTGTAATTAGCGCTTGGTTTAATGACGGCTTGTTTC
TTTTCTGTGGCTGCGTGAAAGCCTTGAGGGGCTCCGGGAGGGCCCTTTGTGCGGGGGGAGCGGCTCGGGG
CTGTCCGCGGGGGGACGGCTGCCTTCGGGGGGGACGGGGCAGGGCGGGGTTCGGCTTCTGGCGTGTGACC
GGCGGCTCTAGAGCCTCTGCTAACCATGTTCATGCCTTCTTCTTTTTCCTACAGCTCCTGGGCAACGTGC
TGGTTATTGTGCTGTCTCATCATTTTGGCAAAGAATTGGATCGGACGTCTAATACGACTCACTATAGGGA
CATCTTAAGTTTATTTTATTTTATTTTATTTTATTTTATTTTATTTTATTTTATTTTATTTTATTTTATT
TAACCATGACAGTAATGTATAAAGTCTGTAAAGACATTAAACACGTAAGTGAAACCATGGGCACCTCTGG
TCACCACCATCACCACCATCACCACGGCACAAGCAAGGGCGAGGAGCTGTTCACCGGGGTGGTGCCCATC
CTGGTCGAGCTGGACGGCGACGTAAACGGCCACAAGTTCAGCGTGTCCGGCGAGGGCGAGGGCGATGCCA
CCTACGGCAAGCTGACCCTGAAGTTCATCTGCACCACCGGCAAGCTGCCCGTGCCCTGGCCCACCCTCGT
GACCACCCTGACCTACGGCGTGCAGTGCTTCAGCCGCTACCCCGACCACATGAAGCAGCACGACTTCTTC
AAGTCCGCCATGCCCGAAGGCTACGTCCAGGAGCGCACCATCTTCTTCAAGGACGACGGCAACTACAAGA
CCCGCGCCGAGGTGAAGTTCGAGGGCGACACCCTGGTGAACCGCATCGAGCTGAAGGGCATCGACTTCAA
GGAGGACGGCAACATCCTGGGGCACAAGCTGGAGTACAACTACAACAGCCACAACGTCTATATCATGGCC
GACAAGCAGAAGAACGGCATCAAGGTGAACTTCAAGATCCGCCACAACATCGAGGACGGCAGCGTGCAGC
TCGCCGACCACTACCAGCAGAACACCCCCATCGGCGACGGCCCCGTGCTGCTGCCCGACAACCACTACCT
GAGCACCCAGTCCGCCCTGAGCAAAGACCCCAACGAGAAGCGCGATCACATGGTCCTGCTGGAGTTCGTG
ACCGCCGCCGGGATCACTCTCGGCATGGACGAGCTATACAAGCTGGAGGTGCTCTTCCAGGGTCCGACAA
GTTTGTACAAAAAAGTTGGCATGGCCCCTACCAAGGTGACCTTCGGAGACGACACCGTGATCGAGGTGCA
GGGTTACAAGAGCGTGAACATCACCTTCGAGCTGGACGAACGCATCGACAAGGTGCTGAACGAAAAGTGC
TCCGCTTACACCGTGGAGCTGGGCACCGAGGTGAACGAATTCGCCTGCGTGGTGGCCGACGCTGTGATCA
AGACCCTGCAGCCAGTGTCCGAACTGCTGACCCCTCTGGGTATCGACCTGGACGAGTGGTCTATGGCTAC
CTACTACCTGTTCGACGAGAGCGGCGAATTCAAGCTGGCCTCTCACATGTACTGCAGCTTCTACCCTCCC
GACGAAGACGAGGAAGAGGGTGACTGCGAAGAGGAAGAGTTCGAGCCTTCCACTCAGTACGAGTACGGCA
CCGAAGACGACTACCAGGGCAAGCCTCTGGAATTCGGAGCCACCTCTGCCGCTCTGCAGCCTGAAGAGGA
ACAGGAGGAAGACTGGCTGGACGACGACTCCCAGCAGACCGTGGGTCAGCAGGACGGCTCTGAAGACAAC
CAGACCACCACCATCCAGACCATCGTGGAGGTGCAGCCTCAGCTGGAGATGGAACTGACCCCAGTGGTGC
AGACCATCGAG
[501 nt withheld, positions 3722-4222]
GAGATGAAGTCCGAAAAGCAGGTGGAGCAGAAGATCGCCGAGATCCCCAAGGAGGAAGTGAAGCCTTTCA
TCACCGAATCTAAGCCCAGCGTGGAGCAGAGAAAGCAGGACGACAAGAAGATCAAGGCCTGCGTGGAGGA
AGTGACCACCACCCTGGAGGAAACCAAGTTCCTGACCGAGAACCTGCTGCTGTACATCGACATCAACGGC
AACCTGCACCCTGACTCCGCTACCCTGGTGTCTGACATCGACATCACCTTCCTGAAGAAGGACGCCCCCT
ACATCGTGGGCGACGTGGTGCAGGAAGGAGTGCTGACCGCTGTGGTCATCCCTACCAAGAAGGCCGGTGG
CACCACCGAGATGCTGGCCAAGGCTCTGCGTAAGGTGCCAACCGACAACTACATCACCACCTACCCCGGT
CAGGGCCTGAACGGTTACACCGTGGAGGAAGCTAAGACCGTGCTGAAGAAGTGCAAGTCTGCCTTCTACA
TCCTGCCCTCCATCATCTCTAACGAGAAGCAGGAAATCCTGGGCACCGTGAGCTGGAACCTGCGCGAAAT
GCTGGCCCACGCTGAGGAAACCAGGAAGCTGATGCCCGTGTGCGTGGAGACCAAGGCCATCGTGAGCACC
ATCCAGAGAAAGTACAAGGGCATCAAGATCCAGGAGGGTGTGGTGGACTACGGCGCTCGTTTCTACTTCT
ACACCTCCAAGACCACCGTGGCCTCTCTGATCAACACCCTGAACGACCTGAACGAGACCCTGGTGACCAT
GCCACTGGGATACGTGACCCACGGTCTGAACCTGGAGGAAGCCGCTAGATACATGCGTTCCCTGAAGGTG
CCTGCTACCGTGAGCGTGAGCAGCCCTGACGCTGTGACCGCCTACAACGGATACCTGACCTCCTCTAGCA
AGACCCCTGAGGAACACTTCATCGAAACCATCAGCCTGGCCGGTTCCTACAAGGACTGGTCTTACAGCGG
ACAGTCCACCCAGCTGGGCATCGAGTTCCTGAAGCGCGGAGACAAGAGCGTGTACTACACCTCCAACCCA
ACCACCTTCCACCTGGACGGTGAAGTGATCACCTTCGACAACCTGAAGACCCTGCTGTCTCTGCGCGAGG
TGAGGACCATCAAGGTGTTCACCACCGTGGACAACATCAACCTGCACACCCAGGTGGTGGACATGAGCAT
GACCTACGGACAGCAGTTCGGTCCTACCTACCTGGACGGAGCTGACGTGACCAAGATCAAGCCACACAAC
TCCCACGAGGGCAAGACCTTCTACGTGCTGCCTAACGATGACACCCTGAGAGTGGAGGCTTTCGAATACT
ACCACACCACCGACCCATCCTTCCTGGGCAGGTACATGTCTGCCCTGAACCACACCAAGAAGTGGAAGTA
CCCCCAGGTGAACGGACTGACCAGCATCAAGTGGGCCGACAACAACTGCTACCTGGCCACCGCTCTGCTG
ACCCTGCAGCAGATCGAACTGAAGTTCAACCCACCCGCTCTGCAGGACGCTTACTACAGAGCCCGTGCTG
GCGAGGCCGCTAACTTCTGCGCTCTGATCCTGGCCTACTGCAACAAGACCGTGGGCGAACTGGGAGACGT
GAGAGAGACCATGAGCTACCTGTTCCAGCACGCCAACCTGGACTCCTGCAAGCGTGTGCTGAACGTGGTG
TGCAAGACCTGCGGCCAGCAGCAGACCACCCTGAAGGGAGTGGAAGCTGTGATGTACATGGGTACCCTGT
CCTACGAGCAGTTCAAGAAGGGCGTGCAGATCCCTTGCACCTGCGGAAAGCAGGCCACCAAGTACCTGGT
GCAGCAGGAAAGCCCATTCGTGATGATGTCCGCTCCTCCAGCCCAGTACGAACTGAAGCACGGCACCTTC
ACCTGCGCTTCCGAGTACACCGGCAACTACCAGTGCGGACACTACAAGCACATCACCTCTAAGGAGACCC
TGTACTGCATCGACGGAGCCCTGCTGACCAAGTCCTCTGAATACAAGGGTCCCATCACCGACGTGTTCTA
CAAGGAGAACAGCTACACCACCACCATCAAGCCCGTGACCTACAAGCTGGACGGCGTGGTGTGCACCGAA
ATCGACCCTAAGCTGGACAACTACTACAAGAAGGACAACTCTTACTTCACCGAGCAGCCTATCGACCTGG
TGCCAAACCAGCCCTACCCTAACGCCAGCTTCGACAACTTCAAGTTCGTGTGCGACAACATCAAGTTCGC
TGACGACCTGAACCAGCTGACCGGATACAAGAAGCCTGCCTCTAGAGAGCTGAAGGTGACCTTCTTCCCA
GACCTGAACGGCGACGTGGTGGCTATCGACTACAAGCACTACACCCCAAGCTTCAAGAAGGGAGCCAAGC
TGCTGCACAAGCCCATCGTGTGGCACGTGAACAACGCTACCAACAAGGCCACCTACAAGCCTAACACCTG
GTGCATCCGTTGCCTGTGGTCTACCAAGCCAGTGGAAACCTCCAACTCTTTCGACGTGCTGAAGAGCGAG
GACGCTCAGGGCATGGACAACCTGGCCTGCGAAGACCTGAAGCCCGTGAGCGAGGAAGTGGTGGAGAACC
CAACCATCCAGAAGGACGTGCTGGAATGCAACGTGAAGACCACCGAGGTGGTGGGAGACATCATCCTGAA
GCCAGCTAACAACAGCCTGAAGATCACCGAGGAAGTGGGTCACACCGACCTGATGGCCGCTTACGTGGAC
AACAGCTCCCTGACCATCAAGAAGCCCAACGAGCTGAGCAGGGTGCTGGGTCTGAAGACCCTGGCTACTC
ACGGTCTGGCTGCTGTGAACTCTGTGCCATGGGACACCATCGCTAACTACGCCAAGCCTTTCCTGAACAA
GGTGGTGTCCACCACCACCAACATCGTGACCAGATGTCTGAACCGCGTGTGCACCAACTACATGCCCTAC
TTCTTCACCCTGCTGCTGCAGCTGTGCACCTTCACCAGAAGCACCAACTCCCGTATCAAGGCTAGCATGC
CTACCACCATCGCCAAGAACACCGTGAAGAGCGTGGGAAAGTTCTGCCTGGAGGCTTCCTTCAACTACCT
GAAGTCTCCAAACTTCAGCAAGCTGATCAACATCATCATCTGGTTCCTGCTGCTCTCCGTGTGCCTGGGT
TCCCTGATCTACTCTACCGCCGCTCTGGGAGTGCTGATGTCTAACCTGGGTATGCCTAGCTACTGCACTG
GTTACAGAGAGGGATACCTGAACAGCACCAACGTGACCATCGCCACCTACTGCACCGGCAGCATCCCATG
CTCCGTGTGCCTGTCTGGACTGGACAGCCTGGACACCTACCCCTCCCTGGAAACCATCCAGATCACCATC
TCTAGCTTCAAGTGGGACCTGACCGCCTTCGGTCTGGTGGCTGAGTGGTTCCTGGCCTACATCCTGTTCA
CCAGGTTCTTCTACGTGCTGGGCCTGGCCGCTATCATGCAGCTGTTCTTCTCCTACTTCGCTGTGCACTT
CATCAGCAACTCCTGGCTGATGTGGCTGATCATCAACCTGGTGCAGATGGCTCCCATCTCTGCCATGGTG
CGCATGTACATCTTCTTCGCCAGCTTCTACTACGTGTGGAAGTCCTACGTGCACGTGGTGGACGGTTGCA
ACTCCTCTACCTGCATGATGTGCTACAAGCGCAACAGGGCTACCAGGGTGGAGTGCACCACCATCGTGAA
CGGCGTGCGCAGGTCCTTCTACGTGTACGCCAACGGCGGCAAGGGATTCTGCAAGCTGCACAACTGGAAC
TGCGTGAACTGCGACACCTTCTGCGCTGGCTCCACCTTCATCTCTGACGAGGTGGCCAGAGACCTGAGCC
TGCAGTTCAAGCGTCCAATCAACCCCACCGACCAGAGCTCCTACATCGTGGACTCTGTGACCGTGAAGAA
CGGTAGCATCCACCTGTACTTCGACAAGGCTGGCCAGAAGACCTACGAGCGCCACTCTCTGAGCCACTTC
GTGAACCTGGACAACCTGAGGGCCAACAACACCAAGGGCAGCCTGCCTATCAACGTGATCGTGTTCGACG
GAAAGTCCAAGTGCGAGGAATCTAGCGCCAAGTCCGCCAGCGTGTACTACAGCCAGCTGATGTGCCAGCC
AATCCTGCTGCTGGACCAGGCTCTGGTGTCTGACGTGGGAGACAGCGCCGAAGTGGCCGTGAAGATGTTC
GACGCCTACGTGAACACCTTCTCCTCTACCTTCAACGTGCCTATGGAGAAGCTGAAGACCCTGGTGGCTA
CTGCTGAGGCTGAACTGGCTAAGAACGTGTCCCTGGACAACGTGCTGAGCACCTTCATCTCCGCCGCTAG
GCAGGGTTTCGTGGACTCTGACGTGGAAACCAAAGACGTGGTGGAGTGCCTGAAGCTGTCTCACCAGAGC
GACATCGAAGTGACCGGCGACTCCTGCAACAACTACATGCTGACCTACAACAAGGTGGAGAACATGACCC
CAAGAGACCTGGGAGCTTGCATCGACTGCTCCGCCCGTCACATCAACGCTCAGGTGGCCAAGTCTCACAA
CATCGCCCTGATCTGGAACGTGAAGGACTTCATGAGCCTGTCCGAGCAGCTGCGCAAGCAGATCAGGAGC
GCCGCTAAGAAGAACAACCTGCCCTTCAAGCTGACCTGCGCTACCACCAGACAGGTGGTGAACGTGGTGA
CCACCAAGATCGCCCTGAAGGGCGGATAATACCCAACTTTCTTGTACAAAGTGGTGTAAGCGGCCGCCAG
CTTTCTAGACCAGTTTAAACATCACCATCACCATCACTAAGTGATTAACCTCAGGTGCAGGCTGCCTATC
AGAAGGTGGTGGCTGGTGTGGCCAATGCCCTGGCTCACAAATACCACTGAGATCGATCTTTTTCCCTCTG
CCAAAAATTATGGGGACATCATGAAGCCCCTTGAGCATCTGACTTCTGGCTAATAAAGGAAATTTATTTT
CATTGCAATAGTGTGTTGGAATTTTTTGTGTCTCTCACTCGGAAGGACATATGGGAGGGCAAATCATTTA
AAACATCAGAATGAGTATTTGGTTTAGAGTTTGGCAACATATGCCCATATGTAACTAGCATAACCCCTTG
GGGCCTCTAAACGGGTCTTGAGGGGTTTTTTGCTGAAAGCATGCGGAGGAAATTCTCCTTGAAGTTTCCC
TGGTGTTCAAAGTAAAGGAGTTTGCACCAGACGCACCTCTGTTCACTGGTCCGGCGTATTAAAACACGAT
ACATTGTTATTAGTACATTTATTAAGCGCTAGATTCTGTGCGTTGTTGATTTACAGACAATTGTTGTACG
TATTTTAATAATTCATTAAATTTATAATCTTTAGGGTGGTATGTTAGAGCGAAAATCAAATGATTTTCAG
CGTCTTTATATCTGAATTTAAATATTAAATCCTCAATAGATTTGTAAAATAGGTTTCGATTAGTTTCAAA
CAAGGGTTGTTTTTCCGAACCGATGGCTGGACTATCTAATGGATTTTCGCTCAACGCCACAAAACTTGCC
AAATCTTGTAGCAGCAATCTAGCTTTGTCGATATTCGTTTGTGTTTTGTTTTGTAATAAAGGTTCGACGT
CGTTCAAAATATTATGCGCTTTTGTATTTCTTTCATCACTGTCGTTAGTGTACAATTGACTCGACGTAAA
CACGTTAAATAGAGCTTGGACATATTTAACATCGGGCGTGTTAGCTTTATTAGGCCGATTATCGTCGTCG
TCCCAACCCTCGTCGTTAGAAGTTGCTTCCGAAGACGATTTTGCCATAGCCACACGACGCCTATTAATTG
TGTCGGCTAACACGTCCGCGATCAAATTTGTAGTTGAGCTTTTTGGAATTGCGATCGCATAACTTCGTAT
AGCATACATTATACGAAGTTATAAGCTCGGAACGCTGCGCTCGGTCGTTCGGCTGCGGCGAGCGGTATCA
GCTCACTCAAAGGCGGTAATACGGTTATCCACAGAATCAGGGGATAACGCAGGAAAGAACATGTGAGCAA
AAGGCCAGCAAAAGGCCAGGAACCGTAAAAAGGCCGCGTTGCTGGCGTTTTTCCATAGGCTCCGCCCCCT
GACGAGCATCACAAAAATCGACGCTCAAGTCAGAGGTGGCGAAACCCGACAGGACTATAAAGATACCAGG
CGTTTCCCCCTGGAAGCTCCCTCGTGCGCTCTCCTGTTCCGACCCTGCCGCTTACCGGATACCTGTCCGC
CTTTCTCCCTTCGGGAAGCGTGGCGCTTTCTCAATGCTCACGCTGTAGGTATCTCAGTTCGGTGTAGGTC
GTTCGCTCCAAGCTGGGCTGTGTGCACGAACCCCCCGTTCAGCCCGACCGCTGCGCCTTATCCGGTAACT
ATCGTCTTGAGTCCAACCCGGTAAGACACGACTTATCGCCACTGGCAGCAGCCACTGGTAACAGGATTAG
CAGAGCGAGGTATGTAGGCGGTGCTACAGAGTTCTTGAAGTGGTGGCCTAACTACGGCTACACTAGAAGA
ACAGTATTTGGTATCTGCGCTCTGCTGAAGCCAGTTACCTTCGGAAAAAGAGTTGGTAGCTCTTGATCCG
GCAAACAAACCACCGCTGGTAGCGGTGGTTTTTTTGTTTGCAAGCAGCAGATTACGCGCAGAAAAAAAGG
ATCTCAAGAAGATCCTTTGTTACCAATGCTTAATCAGTGAGGCACCTATCTCAGCGATCTGTCTATTTCG
TTCATCCATAGTTGCCTGACTCCCCGTCGTGTAGATAACTACGATACGGGAGGGCTTACCATCTGGCCCC
AGTGCTGCAATGATACCGCGAGACCCACGCTCACCGGCTCCAGATTTATCAGCAATAAACCAGCCAGCCG
GAAGGGCCGAGCGCAGAAGTGGTCCTGCAACTTTATCCGCCTCCATCCAGTCTATTAATTGTTGCCGGGA
AGCTAGAGTAAGTAGTTCGCCAGTTAATAGTTTGCGCAACGTTGTTGCCATTGCTACAGGCATCGTGGTG
TCACGCTCGTCGTTTGGTATGGCTTCATTCAGCTCCGGTTCCCAACGATCAAGGCGAGTTACATGATCCC
CCATGTTGTGCAAAAAAGCGGTTAGCTCCTTCGGTCCTCCGATCGTTGTCAGAAGTAAGTTGGCCGCAGT
GTTATCACTCATGGTTATGGCAGCACTGCATAATTCTCTTACTGTCATGCCATCCGTAAGATGCTTTTCT
GTGACTGGTGAGTACTCAACCAAGTCATTCTGAGAATAGTGTATGCGGCGACCGAGTTGCTCTTGCCCGG
CGTCAATACGGGATAATACCGCGCCACATAGCAGAACTTTAAAAGTGCTCATCATTGGAAAACGTTCTTC
GGGGCGAAAACTCTCAAGGATCTTACCGCTGTTGAGATCCAGTTCGATGTAACCCACTCGTGCACCCAAC
TGATCTTCAGCATCTTTTACTTTCACCAGCGTTTCTGGGTGAGCAAAAACAGGAAGGCAAAATGCCGCAA
AAAAGGGAATAAGGGCGACACGGAAATGTTGAATACTCATACTCTTCCTTTTTCAATATTATTGAAGCAT
TTATCAGGGTTATTGTCTCATGTCCGCGCGTT
Features (pLannotate 1.2.2; 21 found; start..end, strand, type, name):
      7..42      +  CDS            lef2 (fragment): baculovirus late expression factor 2
    184..1011    +  misc_recomb    baculovirus recombination region (lef2/ORF603): contains ORF603 and part of lef2
   1023..1081    +  misc_recomb    baculovirus recombination region (ORF603) (fragment): contains ORF603 and part of lef2
   1143..1446    +  enhancer       CMV enhancer: human cytomegalovirus immediate early enhancer
   1452..1729    +  promoter       chicken β-actin promoter: No description available
   1730..1865    +  intron         hybrid intron (fragment): hybrid between chicken β-actin (CBA) and minute virus of mice (MMV) introns (Gray et al., 2011)
   1954..2084    +  intron         chimeric intron (fragment): chimera between introns from chicken β-actin and rabbit β-globin
   2150..2168    +  promoter       T7 promoter: promoter for bacteriophage T7 RNA polymerase
   2342..3052    +  CDS            EGFP: EGFP is a basic (constitutively fluorescent) green fluorescent protein published in 1996, derived from Aequorea victoria. It is reported to be a rapidly-maturing weak dimer with moderate acid sensitivity.
   3078..3095    +  protein_bind   attB1 (fragment): mutant version of attB; core recombination site for the Gateway® BP reaction BP Clonase™
   3098..8938    +  CDS            R1A_SARS2 (fragment) (sequence partly withheld): Experimental evidence at protein level: Swiss-Prot protein existence level 1. [Non-structural protein 10]: Plays a pivotal role in viral transcription by stimulating both nsp14 3'-5' exoribonuclease and nsp16 2'-O-methyltransferase activities. Therefore plays an essential role in viral mRNAs cap methylation. From Severe acute respiratory syndrome coronavirus 2 (2019-nCoV) (SARS-CoV-2).
   8943..8967    -  protein_bind   attB2: mutant version of attB; recombination site for the Gateway® BP reaction BP Clonase™
   9002..9019    +  CDS            7xHis (fragment): 6xHis affinity tag
   9031..9099    +  CDS            HBB (fragment): HBB_PONPY - Experimental evidence at transcript level: Swiss-Prot protein existence level 2. Involved in oxygen transport from the lung to the various peripheral tissues. From Pongo pygmaeus (Bornean orangutan).
   9174..9229    +  polyA_signal   β-globin poly(A) signal: rabbit β-globin polyadenylation signal (Gil and Proudfoot, 1987)
   9317..9364    +  terminator     T7 terminator: transcription terminator for bacteriophage T7 RNA polymerase
   9377..10082   +  misc_recomb    baculovirus recombination region (ORF1629): contains part of ORF1629
  10091..10124   +  protein_bind   loxP: Cre-mediated recombination occurs in the 8-bp core sequence (GCATACAT). Cre recombinase
  10292..10879   -  rep_origin     ori: high-copy-number ColE1/pMB1/pBR322/pUC origin of replication
  10892..11752   -  CDS            AmpR: β-lactamase; bla; confers resistance to ampicillin, carbenicillin, and related antibiotics
  11753..11804   -  promoter       AmpR promoter (fragment): bla
