>Addgene plasmid #169378 | pmCellFree_KA1_SARS-COV-2_NSP3 | addgene full sequence | sequence record 335064 | Addgene NGS Result
CTTTTTCAATATTATTGAAGCATTTATCAGGGTTATTGTCTCATGTCCGCGCGTTTCCTGCATCTTTTAA
TCAAATCCCAAGATGTGTATAAACGCGCCGGTATGTACAGGAAGAGGTTTATACTAAACTGTTACATTGC
AAACGTGGTTTCGTGTGCCAAGTGTGAAAACCGATGTTTAATCAAGGCTCTGACGCATTTCTACAACCAC
GACTCCAAGTGTGTGGGTGAAGTCATGCATCTTTTAATCAAATCCCAAGATGTGTATAAACCACCAAACT
GCCAAAAAATGAAAACTGTCGACAAGCTCTGTCCGTTTGCTGGCAACTGCAAGGGTCTCAATCCTATTTG
TAATTATTGAATAATAAAACAATTATAAATGTCAAATTTGTTTTTTATTAACGATACAAACCAAACGCAA
CAAGAACATTTGTAGTATTATCTATAATTGAAAACGCGTAGTTATAATCGCTGAGGTAATATTTAAAATC
ATTTTCAAATGATTCACAGTTAATTTGCGACAATATAATTTTATTTTCACATAAACTAGACGCCTTGTCG
TCTTCTTCTTCGTATTCCTTCTCTTTTTCATTTTTCTCTTCATAAAAATTAACATAGTTATTATCGTATC
CATATATGTATCTATCGTATAGAGTAAATTTTTTGTTGTCATAAATATATATGTCTTTTTTAATGGGGTG
TATAGTACCGCTGCGCATAGTTTTTCTGTAATTTACAACAGTGCTATTTTCTGGTAGTTCTTCGGAGTGT
GTTGCTTTAATTATTAAATTTATATAATCAATGAATTTGGGATCGTCGGTTTTGTACAATATGTTGCCGG
CATAGTACGCAGCTTCTTCTAGTTCAATTACACCATTTTTTAGCAGCACCGGATTAACATAACTTTCCAA
AATGTTGTACGAACCGTTAAACAAAAACAGTTCACCTCCCTTTTCTATACTATTGTCTGCGAGCAGTTGT
TTGTTGTTAAAAATAACAGCCATTGTAATGAGACGCACAAACTAATATCACAAACTGGAAATGTCTATCA
ATATATAGTTGCTGATGGCCGGCCGTAATGAGACGCACAAACTAATATCACAAACTGGAAATGTCTATCA
ATATATAGTTGCTCTAGTTATTAATAGTAATCAATTACGGGGTCATTAGTTCATAGCCCATATATGGAGT
TCCGCGTTACATAACTTACGGTAAATGGCCCGCCTGGCTGACCGCCCAACGACCCCCGCCCATTGACGTC
AATAATGACGTATGTTCCCATAGTAACGCCAATAGGGACTTTCCATTGACGTCAATGGGTGGAGTATTTA
CGGTAAACTGCCCACTTGGCAGTACATCAAGTGTATCATATGCCAAGTACGCCCCCTATTGACGTCAATG
ACGGTAAATGGCCCGCCTGGCATTATGCCCAGTACATGACCTTATGGGACTTTCCTACTTGGCAGTACAT
CTACGTATTAGTCATCGCTATTACCATGCATGGTCGAGGTGAGCCCCACGTTCTGCTTCACTCTCCCCAT
CTCCCCCCCCTCCCCACCCCCAATTTTGTATTTATTTATTTTTTAATTATTTTGTGCAGCGATGGGGGCG
GGGGGGGGGGGCGGGGCGGGGCGAGGCGGAGAGGTGCGGCGGCAGCCAATCAGAGCGGCGCGCTCCGAAA
GTTTCCTTTTATGGCGAGGCGGCGGCGGCGGCGGCCCTATAAAAAGCGAAGCGCGCGGCGGGCGGGAGTC
GCTGCGCGCTGCCTTCGCCCCGTGCCCCGCTCCGCCGCCGCCTCGCGCCGCCCGCCCCGGCTCTGACTGA
CCGCGTTACTCCCACAGGTGAGCGGGCGGGACGGCCCTTCTCCTTCGGGCTGTAATTAGCGCTTGGTTTA
ATGACGGCTTGTTTCTTTTCTGTGGCTGCGTGAAAGCCTTGAGGGGCTCCGGGAGGGCCCTTTGTGCGGG
GGGAGCGGCTCGGGGCTGTCCGCGGGGGGACGGCTGCCTTCGGGGGGGACGGGGCAGGGCGGGGTTCGGC
TTCTGGCGTGTGACCGGCGGCTCTAGAGCCTCTGCTAACCATGTTCATGCCTTCTTCTTTTTCCTACAGC
TCCTGGGCAACGTGCTGGTTATTGTGCTGTCTCATCATTTTGGCAAAGAATTGGATCGGACGTCTAATAC
GACTCACTATAGGGACATCTTAAGTTTATTTTATTTTATTTTATTTTATTTTATTTTATTTTATTTTATT
TTATTTTATTTTATTTTATTTAACCATGACAGTAATGTATAAAGTCTGTAAAGACATTAAACACGTAAGT
GAAACCATGGGCACCTCTGGTCACCACCATCACCACCATCACCACGGCACAAGCAAGGGCGAGGAGCTGT
TCACCGGGGTGGTGCCCATCCTGGTCGAGTTGGACGGCGACGTAAACGGCCACAAGTTCAGCGTGTCCGG
CGAGGGCGAGGGCGATGCCACCTACGGCAAGCTGACCCTGAAGTTCATCTGCACCACCGGCAAGCTGCCC
GTGCCCTGGCCCACCCTCGTGACCACCCTGACCTACGGCGTGCAGTGCTTCAGCCGCTACCCCGACCACA
TGAAGCAGCACGACTTCTTCAAGTCCGCCATGCCCGAAGGCTACGTCCAGGAGCGCACCATCTTCTTCAA
GGACGACGGCAACTACAAGACCCGCGCCGAGGTGAAGTTCGAGGGCGACACCCTGGTGAACCGCATCGAG
CTGAAGGGCATCGACTTCAAGGAGGACGGCAACATCCTGGGGCACAAGCTGGAGTACAACTACAACAGCC
ACAACGTCTATATCATGGCCGACAAGCAGAAGAACGGCATCAAGGTGAACTTCAAGATCCGCCACAACAT
CGAGGACGGCAGCGTGCAGCTCGCCGACCACTACCAGCAGAACACCCCCATCGGCGACGGCCCCGTGCTG
CTGCCCGACAACCACTACCTGAGCACCCAGTCCGCCCTGAGCAAAGACCCCAACGAGAAGCGCGATCACA
TGGTCCTGCTGGAGTTCGTGACCGCCGCCGGGATCACTCTCGGCATGGACGAGCTATACAAGCTGGAGGT
GCTCTTCCAGGGTCCGACAAGTTTGTACAAAAAAGTTGGCATGGCCCCTACCAAGGTGACCTTCGGAGAC
GACACCGTGATCGAGGTGCAGGGTTACAAGAGCGTGAACATCACCTTCGAGCTGGACGAACGCATCGACA
AGGTGCTGAACGAAAAGTGCTCCGCTTACACCGTGGAGCTGGGCACCGAGGTGAACGAATTCGCCTGCGT
GGTGGCCGACGCTGTGATCAAGACCCTGCAGCCAGTGTCCGAACTGCTGACCCCTCTGGGTATCGACCTG
GACGAGTGGTCTATGGCTACCTACTACCTGTTCGACGAGAGCGGCGAATTCAAGCTGGCCTCTCACATGT
ACTGCAGCTTCTACCCTCCCGACGAAGACGAGGAAGAGGGTGACTGCGAAGAGGAAGAGTTCGAGCCTTC
CACTCAGTACGAGTACGGCACCGAAGACGACTACCAGGGCAAGCCTCTGGAATTCGGAGCCACCTCTGCC
GCTCTGCAGCCTGAAGAGGAACAGGAGGAAGACTGGCTGGACGACGACTCCCAGCAGACCGTGGGTCAGC
AGGACGGCTCTGAAGACAACCAGACCACCACCATCCAGACCATCGTGGAGGTGCAGCCTCAGCTGGAGAT
GGAACTGACCCCAGTGGTGCAGACCATCGAG
[501 nt withheld, positions 3742-4242]
GAGATGAAGTCCGAAAAGCAGGTGGAGCAGAAGATCGCCGAGATCCCCAAGGAGGAAGTGAAGCCTTTCA
TCACCGAATCTAAGCCCAGCGTGGAGCAGAGAAAGCAGGACGACAAGAAGATCAAGGCCTGCGTGGAGGA
AGTGACCACCACCCTGGAGGAAACCAAGTTCCTGACCGAGAACCTGCTGCTGTACATCGACATCAACGGC
AACCTGCACCCTGACTCCGCTACCCTGGTGTCTGACATCGACATCACCTTCCTGAAGAAGGACGCCCCCT
ACATCGTGGGCGACGTGGTGCAGGAAGGAGTGCTGACCGCTGTGGTCATCCCTACCAAGAAGGCCGGTGG
CACCACCGAGATGCTGGCCAAGGCTCTGCGTAAGGTGCCAACCGACAACTACATCACCACCTACCCCGGT
CAGGGCCTGAACGGTTACACCGTGGAGGAAGCTAAGACCGTGCTGAAGAAGTGCAAGTCTGCCTTCTACA
TCCTGCCCTCCATCATCTCTAACGAGAAGCAGGAAATCCTGGGCACCGTGAGCTGGAACCTGCGCGAAAT
GCTGGCCCACGCTGAGGAAACCAGGAAGCTGATGCCCGTGTGCGTGGAGACCAAGGCCATCGTGAGCACC
ATCCAGAGAAAGTACAAGGGCATCAAGATCCAGGAGGGTGTGGTGGACTACGGCGCTCGTTTCTACTTCT
ACACCTCCAAGACCACCGTGGCCTCTCTGATCAACACCCTGAACGACCTGAACGAGACCCTGGTGACCAT
GCCACTGGGATACGTGACCCACGGTCTGAACCTGGAGGAAGCCGCTAGATACATGCGTTCCCTGAAGGTG
CCTGCTACCGTGAGCGTGAGCAGCCCTGACGCTGTGACCGCCTACAACGGATACCTGACCTCCTCTAGCA
AGACCCCTGAGGAACACTTCATCGAAACCATCAGCCTGGCCGGTTCCTACAAGGACTGGTCTTACAGCGG
ACAGTCCACCCAGCTGGGCATCGAGTTCCTGAAGCGCGGAGACAAGAGCGTGTACTACACCTCCAACCCA
ACCACCTTCCACCTGGACGGTGAAGTGATCACCTTCGACAACCTGAAGACCCTGCTGTCTCTGCGCGAGG
TGAGGACCATCAAGGTGTTCACCACCGTGGACAACATCAACCTGCACACCCAGGTGGTGGACATGAGCAT
GACCTACGGACAGCAGTTCGGTCCTACCTACCTGGACGGAGCTGACGTGACCAAGATCAAGCCACACAAC
TCCCACGAGGGCAAGACCTTCTACGTGCTGCCTAACGATGACACCCTGAGAGTGGAGGCTTTCGAATACT
ACCACACCACCGACCCATCCTTCCTGGGCAGGTACATGTCTGCCCTGAACCACACCAAGAAGTGGAAGTA
CCCCCAGGTGAACGGACTGACCAGCATCAAGTGGGCCGACAACAACTGCTACCTGGCCACCGCTCTGCTG
ACCCTGCAGCAGATCGAACTGAAGTTCAACCCACCCGCTCTGCAGGACGCTTACTACAGAGCCCGTGCTG
GCGAGGCCGCTAACTTCTGCGCTCTGATCCTGGCCTACTGCAACAAGACCGTGGGCGAACTGGGAGACGT
GAGAGAGACCATGAGCTACCTGTTCCAGCACGCCAACCTGGACTCCTGCAAGCGTGTGCTGAACGTGGTG
TGCAAGACCTGCGGCCAGCAGCAGACCACCCTGAAGGGAGTGGAAGCTGTGATGTACATGGGTACCCTGT
CCTACGAGCAGTTCAAGAAGGGCGTGCAGATCCCTTGCACCTGCGGAAAGCAGGCCACCAAGTACCTGGT
GCAGCAGGAAAGCCCATTCGTGATGATGTCCGCTCCTCCAGCCCAGTACGAACTGAAGCACGGCACCTTC
ACCTGCGCTTCCGAGTACACCGGCAACTACCAGTGCGGACACTACAAGCACATCACCTCTAAGGAGACCC
TGTACTGCATCGACGGAGCCCTGCTGACCAAGTCCTCTGAATACAAGGGTCCCATCACCGACGTGTTCTA
CAAGGAGAACAGCTACACCACCACCATCAAGCCCGTGACCTACAAGCTGGACGGCGTGGTGTGCACCGAA
ATCGACCCTAAGCTGGACAACTACTACAAGAAGGACAACTCTTACTTCACCGAGCAGCCTATCGACCTGG
TGCCAAACCAGCCCTACCCTAACGCCAGCTTCGACAACTTCAAGTTCGTGTGCGACAACATCAAGTTCGC
TGACGACCTGAACCAGCTGACCGGATACAAGAAGCCTGCCTCTAGAGAGCTGAAGGTGACCTTCTTCCCA
GACCTGAACGGCGACGTGGTGGCTATCGACTACAAGCACTACACCCCAAGCTTCAAGAAGGGAGCCAAGC
TGCTGCACAAGCCCATCGTGTGGCACGTGAACAACGCTACCAACAAGGCCACCTACAAGCCTAACACCTG
GTGCATCCGTTGCCTGTGGTCTACCAAGCCAGTGGAAACCTCCAACTCTTTCGACGTGCTGAAGAGCGAG
GACGCTCAGGGCATGGACAACCTGGCCTGCGAAGACCTGAAGCCCGTGAGCGAGGAAGTGGTGGAGAACC
CAACCATCCAGAAGGACGTGCTGGAATGCAACGTGAAGACCACCGAGGTGGTGGGAGACATCATCCTGAA
GCCAGCTAACAACAGCCTGAAGATCACCGAGGAAGTGGGTCACACCGACCTGATGGCCGCTTACGTGGAC
AACAGCTCCCTGACCATCAAGAAGCCCAACGAGCTGAGCAGGGTGCTGGGTCTGAAGACCCTGGCTACTC
ACGGTCTGGCTGCTGTGAACTCTGTGCCATGGGACACCATCGCTAACTACGCCAAGCCTTTCCTGAACAA
GGTGGTGTCCACCACCACCAACATCGTGACCAGATGTCTGAACCGCGTGTGCACCAACTACATGCCCTAC
TTCTTCACCCTGCTGCTGCAGCTGTGCACCTTCACCAGAAGCACCAACTCCCGTATCAAGGCTAGCATGC
CTACCACCATCGCCAAGAACACCGTGAAGAGCGTGGGAAAGTTCTGCCTGGAGGCTTCCTTCAACTACCT
GAAGTCTCCAAACTTCAGCAAGCTGATCAACATCATCATCTGGTTCCTGCTGCTCTCCGTGTGCCTGGGT
TCCCTGATCTACTCTACCGCCGCTCTGGGAGTGCTGATGTCTAACCTGGGTATGCCTAGCTACTGCACTG
GTTACAGAGAGGGATACCTGAACAGCACCAACGTGACCATCGCCACCTACTGCACCGGCAGCATCCCATG
CTCCGTGTGCCTGTCTGGACTGGACAGCCTGGACACCTACCCCTCCCTGGAAACCATCCAGATCACCATC
TCTAGCTTCAAGTGGGACCTGACCGCCTTCGGTCTGGTGGCTGAGTGGTTCCTGGCCTACATCCTGTTCA
CCAGGTTCTTCTACGTGCTGGGCCTGGCCGCTATCATGCAGCTGTTCTTCTCCTACTTCGCTGTGCACTT
CATCAGCAACTCCTGGCTGATGTGGCTGATCATCAACCTGGTGCAGATGGCTCCCATCTCTGCCATGGTG
CGCATGTACATCTTCTTCGCCAGCTTCTACTACGTGTGGAAGTCCTACGTGCACGTGGTGGACGGTTGCA
ACTCCTCTACCTGCATGATGTGCTACAAGCGCAACAGGGCTACCAGGGTGGAGTGCACCACCATCGTGAA
CGGCGTGCGCAGGTCCTTCTACGTGTACGCCAACGGCGGCAAGGGATTCTGCAAGCTGCACAACTGGAAC
TGCGTGAACTGCGACACCTTCTGCGCTGGCTCCACCTTCATCTCTGACGAGGTGGCCAGAGACCTGAGCC
TGCAGTTCAAGCGTCCAATCAACCCCACCGACCAGAGCTCCTACATCGTGGACTCTGTGACCGTGAAGAA
CGGTAGCATCCACCTGTACTTCGACAAGGCTGGCCAGAAGACCTACGAGCGCCACTCTCTGAGCCACTTC
GTGAACCTGGACAACCTGAGGGCCAACAACACCAAGGGCAGCCTGCCTATCAACGTGATCGTGTTCGACG
GAAAGTCCAAGTGCGAGGAATCTAGCGCCAAGTCCGCCAGCGTGTACTACAGCCAGCTGATGTGCCAGCC
AATCCTGCTGCTGGACCAGGCTCTGGTGTCTGACGTGGGAGACAGCGCCGAAGTGGCCGTGAAGATGTTC
GACGCCTACGTGAACACCTTCTCCTCTACCTTCAACGTGCCTATGGAGAAGCTGAAGACCCTGGTGGCTA
CTGCTGAGGCTGAACTGGCTAAGAACGTGTCCCTGGACAACGTGCTGAGCACCTTCATCTCCGCCGCTAG
GCAGGGTTTCGTGGACTCTGACGTGGAAACCAAAGACGTGGTGGAGTGCCTGAAGCTGTCTCACCAGAGC
GACATCGAAGTGACCGGCGACTCCTGCAACAACTACATGCTGACCTACAACAAGGTGGAGAACATGACCC
CAAGAGACCTGGGAGCTTGCATCGACTGCTCCGCCCGTCACATCAACGCTCAGGTGGCCAAGTCTCACAA
CATCGCCCTGATCTGGAACGTGAAGGACTTCATGAGCCTGTCCGAGCAGCTGCGCAAGCAGATCAGGAGC
GCCGCTAAGAAGAACAACCTGCCCTTCAAGCTGACCTGCGCTACCACCAGACAGGTGGTGAACGTGGTGA
CCACCAAGATCGCCCTGAAGGGCGGATACCCAACTTTCTTGTACAAAGTGGTGTAAGCGGCCGCCAGCTT
TCTAGACCAGTTTAAACATCACCATCACCATCACTAAGTGATTAACCTCAGGTGCAGGCTGCCTATCAGA
AGGTGGTGGCTGGTGTGGCCAATGCCCTGGCTCACAAATACCACTGAGATCGATCTTTTTCCCTCTGCCA
AAAATTATGGGGACATCATGAAGCCCCTTGAGCATCTGACTTCTGGCTAATAAAGGAAATTTATTTTCAT
TGCAATAGTGTGTTGGAATTTTTTGTGTCTCTCACTCGGAAGGACATATGGGAGGGCAAATCATTTAAAA
CATCAGAATGAGTATTTGGTTTAGAGTTTGGCAACATATGCCCATATGTAACTAGCATAACCCCTTGGGG
CCTCTAAACGGGTCTTGAGGGGTTTTTTGCTGAAAGCATGCGGAGGAAATTCTCCTTGAAGTTTCCCTGG
TGTTCAAAGTAAAGGAGTTTGCACCAGACGCACCTCTGTTCACTGGTCCGGCGTATTAAAACACGATACA
TTGTTATTAGTACATTTATTAAGCGCTAGATTCTGTGCGTTGTTGATTTACAGACAATTGTTGTACGTAT
TTTAATAATTCATTAAATTTATAATCTTTAGGGTGGTATGTTAGAGCGAAAATCAAATGATTTTCAGCGT
CTTTATATCTGAATTTAAATATTAAATCCTCAATAGATTTGTAAAATAGGTTTCGATTAGTTTCAAACAA
GGGTTGTTTTTCCGAACCGATGGCTGGACTATCTAATGGATTTTCGCTCAACGCCACAAAACTTGCCAAA
TCTTGTAGCAGCAATCTAGCTTTGTCGATATTCGTTTGTGTTTTGTTTTGTAATAAAGGTTCGACGTCGT
TCAAAATATTATGCGCTTTTGTATTTCTTTCATCACTGTCGTTAGTGTACAATTGACTCGACGTAAACAC
GTTAAATAGAGCTTGGACATATTTAACATCGGGCGTGTTAGCTTTATTAGGCCGATTATCGTCGTCGTCC
CAACCCTCGTCGTTAGAAGTTGCTTCCGAAGACGATTTTGCCATAGCCACACGACGCCTATTAATTGTGT
CGGCTAACACGTCCGCGATCAAATTTGTAGTTGAGCTTTTTGGAATTGCGATCGCATAACTTCGTATAGC
ATACATTATACGAAGTTATAAGCTCGGAACGCTGCGCTCGGTCGTTCGGCTGCGGCGAGCGGTATCAGCT
CACTCAAAGGCGGTAATACGGTTATCCACAGAATCAGGGGATAACGCAGGAAAGAACATGTGAGCAAAAG
GCCAGCAAAAGGCCAGGAACCGTAAAAAGGCCGCGTTGCTGGCGTTTTTCCATAGGCTCCGCCCCCTGAC
GAGCATCACAAAAATCGACGCTCAAGTCAGAGGTGGCGAAACCCGACAGGACTATAAAGATACCAGGCGT
TTCCCCCTGGAAGCTCCCTCGTGCGCTCTCCTGTTCCGACCCTGCCGCTTACCGGATACCTGTCCGCCTT
TCTCCCTTCGGGAAGCGTGGCGCTTTCTCATAGCTCACGCTGTAGGTATCTCAGTTCGGTGTAGGTCGTT
CGCTCCAAGCTGGGCTGTGTGCACGAACCCCCCGTTCAGCCCGACCGCTGCGCCTTATCCGGTAACTATC
GTCTTGAGTCCAACCCGGTAAGACACGACTTATCGCCACTGGCAGCAGCCACTGGTAACAGGATTAGCAG
AGCGAGGTATGTAGGCGGTGCTACAGAGTTCTTGAAGTGGTGGCCTAACTACGGCTACACTAGAAGAACA
GTATTTGGTATCTGCGCTCTGCTGAAGCCAGTTACCTTCGGAAAAAGAGTTGGTAGCTCTTGATCCGGCA
AACAAACCACCGCTGGTAGCGGTGGTTTTTTTGTTTGCAAGCAGCAGATTACGCGCAGAAAAAAAGGATC
TCAAGAAGATCCTTTGTTACCAATGCTTAATCAGTGAGGCACCTATCTCAGCGATCTGTCTATTTCGTTC
ATCCATAGTTGCCTGACTCCCCGTCGTGTAGATAACTACGATACGGGAGGGCTTACCATCTGGCCCCAGT
GCTGCAATGATACCGCGAGACCCACGCTCACCGGCTCCAGATTTATCAGCAATAAACCAGCCAGCCGGAA
GGGCCGAGCGCAGAAGTGGTCCTGCAACTTTATCCGCCTCCATCCAGTCTATTAATTGTTGCCGGGAAGC
TAGAGTAAGTAGTTCGCCAGTTAATAGTTTGCGCAACGTTGTTGCCATTGCTACAGGCATCGTGGTGTCA
CGCTCGTCGTTTGGTATGGCTTCATTCAGCTCCGGTTCCCAACGATCAAGGCGAGTTACATGATCCCCCA
TGTTGTGCAAAAAAGCGGTTAGCTCCTTCGGTCCTCCGATCGTTGTCAGAAGTAAGTTGGCCGCAGTGTT
ATCACTCATGGTTATGGCAGCACTGCATAATTCTCTTACTGTCATGCCATCCGTAAGATGCTTTTCTGTG
ACTGGTGAGTACTCAACCAAGTCATTCTGAGAATAGTGTATGCGGCGACCGAGTTGCTCTTGCCCGGCGT
CAATACGGGATAATACCGCGCCACATAGCAGAACTTTAAAAGTGCTCATCATTGGAAAACGTTCTTCGGG
GCGAAAACTCTCAAGGATCTTACCGCTGTTGAGATCCAGTTCGATGTAACCCACTCGTGCACCCAACTGA
TCTTCAGCATCTTTTACTTTCACCAGCGTTTCTGGGTGAGCAAAAACAGGAAGGCAAAATGCCGCAAAAA
AGGGAATAAGGGCGACACGGAAATGTTGAATACTCATACTCTTC
Features (pLannotate 1.2.2; 22 found; start..end, strand, type, name):
     59..94      +  CDS            lef2 (fragment): baculovirus late expression factor 2
    236..1063    +  misc_recomb    baculovirus recombination region (lef2/ORF603): contains ORF603 and part of lef2
   1075..1133    +  misc_recomb    baculovirus recombination region (ORF603) (fragment): contains ORF603 and part of lef2
   1195..1498    +  enhancer       CMV enhancer: human cytomegalovirus immediate early enhancer
   1504..1621    +  promoter       chicken β-actin promoter (fragment): No description available
   1618..1744    +  promoter       chicken β-actin promoter (fragment): No description available
   1745..1880    +  intron         hybrid intron (fragment): hybrid between chicken β-actin (CBA) and minute virus of mice (MMV) introns (Gray et al., 2011)
   1969..2099    +  intron         chimeric intron (fragment): chimera between introns from chicken β-actin and rabbit β-globin
   2165..2183    +  promoter       T7 promoter: promoter for bacteriophage T7 RNA polymerase
   2362..3072    +  CDS            EGFP: EGFP is a basic (constitutively fluorescent) green fluorescent protein published in 1996, derived from Aequorea victoria. It is reported to be a rapidly-maturing weak dimer with moderate acid sensitivity.
   3098..3115    +  protein_bind   attB1 (fragment): mutant version of attB; core recombination site for the Gateway® BP reaction BP Clonase™
   3118..8958    +  CDS            R1A_SARS2 (fragment) (sequence partly withheld): Experimental evidence at protein level: Swiss-Prot protein existence level 1. [Non-structural protein 10]: Plays a pivotal role in viral transcription by stimulating both nsp14 3'-5' exoribonuclease and nsp16 2'-O-methyltransferase activities. Therefore plays an essential role in viral mRNAs cap methylation. From Severe acute respiratory syndrome coronavirus 2 (2019-nCoV) (SARS-CoV-2).
   8960..8984    -  protein_bind   attB2: mutant version of attB; recombination site for the Gateway® BP reaction BP Clonase™
   9019..9036    +  CDS            7xHis (fragment): 6xHis affinity tag
   9048..9116    +  CDS            HBB (fragment): HBB_PONPY - Experimental evidence at transcript level: Swiss-Prot protein existence level 2. Involved in oxygen transport from the lung to the various peripheral tissues. From Pongo pygmaeus (Bornean orangutan).
   9191..9246    +  polyA_signal   β-globin poly(A) signal: rabbit β-globin polyadenylation signal (Gil and Proudfoot, 1987)
   9334..9381    +  terminator     T7 terminator: transcription terminator for bacteriophage T7 RNA polymerase
   9394..10099   +  misc_recomb    baculovirus recombination region (ORF1629): contains part of ORF1629
  10108..10141   +  protein_bind   loxP: Cre-mediated recombination occurs in the 8-bp core sequence (GCATACAT). Cre recombinase
  10309..10896   -  rep_origin     ori: high-copy-number ColE1/pMB1/pBR322/pUC origin of replication
  10909..11769   -  CDS            AmpR: β-lactamase; bla; confers resistance to ampicillin, carbenicillin, and related antibiotics
  11770..45      -  promoter       AmpR promoter (fragment) (across the origin): bla
