[The description below was written by a language model from this plasmid's Addgene catalogue record and pLannotate feature annotations shown in this document.]
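Description:
pmCellFree_KA1_SARS-COV-2_NSP3 is a multi-host expression plasmid built on the pmCellFree_KA1 backbone, catalogued as a cell-free expression vector that can also be used in mammalian cells. It is propagated in E. coli as a high-copy plasmid through a ColE1/pUC-type origin and is selected with ampicillin via the β-lactamase gene. Two sequence records are annotated, a depositor sequence and a sequencing-derived one. They differ slightly in length (about 11.8 kb each) but show the same feature order.

The payload is the SARS-CoV-2 non-structural protein 3 coding region, detected as a roughly 5.8 kb fragment of the replicase polyprotein 1a. The automated annotation text about nsp10 belongs to the polyprotein database entry rather than to this insert. The insert was introduced by Gateway cloning and is flanked by attB1 and attB2 sites, with EGFP immediately upstream to give an N-terminal fluorescent fusion. The catalogue lists His and eGFP as N-terminal tags, but the only His-tag feature annotated lies downstream of attB2, and the record does not resolve whether it is translated.

Expression is driven by stacked promoters. A CAG-type unit (CMV enhancer, chicken β-actin promoter and chimeric intron) serves mammalian cells, and a T7 promoter after it supports in vitro transcription for cell-free systems. The corresponding termination elements are a rabbit β-globin poly(A) signal and a T7 terminator. The cassette is flanked by baculovirus recombination regions (lef2/ORF603 and ORF1629), which in principle allow transfer into a baculovirus genome for insect-cell expression. A loxP site is also present, though the record states no purpose for it. The construct is suited to producing and tracking GFP-tagged NSP3.
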