Addgene plasmid #169378: pmCellFree_KA1_SARS-COV-2_NSP3
Purpose: Cell-free/mammalian expression vector for SARS-COV-2 virus NSP3 with N-term eGFP
Depositing lab: Kirill Alexandrov.
Backbone
  Vector backbone: pmCellFree_KA1
  Vector type: Cell-free expression vector
Growth in bacteria
  Bacterial resistance: Ampicillin, 100 μg/mL
  Growth temperature: 37°C
  Growth strain: DH5alpha
  Copy number: High Copy
Gene/Insert
  Gene/Insert name: SARS-COV-2 _NSP3
  Species: SARS-Cov2
  Promoter: T7- CMV/CAG
  Tag / fusion protein: His and eGFP (N terminal on insert)
  Cloning method: Gateway Cloning
  Sequencing primers: 5′ NA
Terms and licenses: Academic/Nonprofit Terms; Industry Terms: Not Available to Industry
How to cite: pmCellFree_KA1_SARS-COV-2_NSP3 was a gift from Kirill Alexandrov (Addgene plasmid # 169378 ; http://n2t.net/addgene:169378 ; RRID:Addgene_169378)
